>Addgene plasmid #182307 | PB-TO-ASCL1-DLX2 | addgene full sequence | sequence record 359517 | Addgene NGS Result
GCGGGGAGAGGCGGTTTGCGTATTGGGCGCTCTTCCGCTTCCTCGCTCACTGACTCGCTGCGCTCGGTCG
TTCGGCTGCGGCGAGCGGTATCAGCTCACTCAAAGGACGGCCGCACATGTAAGGAAAATTTTAGGGATGT
TAAAGAAAAAAATAACACAAAACAAAATATAAAAAAAATCTAACCTCAAGTCAAGGCTTTTCTATGGAAT
AAGGAATGGACAGCAGGGGGCTGTTTCATATACTGATGACCTCTTTATAGCCAACCTTTGTTCATGGCAG
CCAGCATATGGGCATATGTTGCCAAACTCTAAACCAAATACTCATTCTGATGTTTTAAATGATTTGCCCT
CCCATATGTCCTTCCGAGTGAGAGACACAAAAAATTCCAACACACTATTGCAATGAAAATAAATTTCCTT
TATTAGCCAGAAGTCAGATGCTCAAGGGGCTTCATGATGTCCCCATAATTTTTGGCAGAGGGAAAAAGAT
CTCAGTGGTATTTGTGAGCCAGGGCATTGGCCACACCAGTCACCACCTTCTGATAGGCAGCCTGCACCTG
AGGAGTGAATTCACGCGTTTTAGCCTGGCAGCATATCGAGATCGAAGTCATCGAGAGCGTCAGCAGGGAG
CATATCCAGATCAAAATCATCCAGGGCATCGGCGGGCAGCATGTCCAGGTCGAAGTCGTCCAGGGCGTCG
GTGGGTCCGCCGCTCTCGCACTTCAGCTGCTTCTCGAGGCCGCAGATGATCAGTTCCAGGCCGAACAGGA
AGGCGGGCTCGGCGCCCTGTCTGTCGAACAGCTCGATGGCCTGCTTCAGCAGGGGGGGCATGCTGTCGGT
GGTGGGTGTCTCTCTTTCCTCTTTGGCGACCTGGTGTTCCTGTTCTTCCAGCACGCAGCCCAGGGTGAAG
TGGCCCACGGCGCTCAGGGCGTACAGGGCGTTTTCCAGGCTGAAGCCCTGCTGGCACAGGAAGGCCAGCT
GGTTTTCCAGTGTCTCGTACTGCTTCTCGGTGGGTCTGGTGCCCAGGTGCACTTTGGCGCCGTCCCGGTG
GCTCAGCAGGGCGCATCTGTAGCTCTTGGCGTTGTTCCGCAGGAAGTCCTGCCAGCTCTCGCCTTCCAGA
GGGCAGCTGTGGGTGTGGTGCCGGTCCAGCATCTCGATGGGCAGGGCGTCCAGCAGGGCCCGCTTGTTCT
TCACGTGCCAGTACAGGGTGGGCTGTTCCACGCCCAGTTTCTGGGCCAGCTTCCGGGTGGTCAGGCCCTC
GATGCCCACGCCGTTCAGCAGTTCCAGGGCGCTGTTGATCACTTTGCTCTTGTCCAGCCGGCTCATGTCG
ACATTCTTTGCCAAAATGATGAGACAGCACAATAACCAGCACGTTGCCCAGGAGCTGTAGGAAAAAGAAG
AAGGCATGAACATGGTTAGCAGAGGCTCTAGAGCCGCCGGTCACACGCCAGAAGCCGAACCCCGCCCTGC
CCCGTCCCCCCCGAAGGCAGCCGTCCCCCCGCGGACAGCCCCGAGGCTGGAGAGGGAGAAGGGGACGGCG
GCGCGGCGACGCACGAAGGCCCTCCCCGCCCATTTCCTTCCTGCCGGCGCCGCACCGCTTCGCCCCGCGC
CCGCTAGAGGGGGTGCGGCGGCGCCTCCCAGATTTCGGCTCCGCACAGATTTGGGACAAAGGAAGTCCCT
GCGCCCTCTCGCACGATTACCATAAAAGGCAATGGCTGCGGCTCGCCGCGCCTCGACAGCCGCCGGCGCT
CCGGGGGCCGCCGCGCCCCTCCCCCGAGCCCTCCCCGGCCCGAGGCGGCCCCGCCCCGCCCGGCACCCCC
ACCTGCCGCCACCCCCCGCCCGGCACGGCGAGCCCCGCGCCACGCCCCGTACGGAGCCCCGCACCCGAAG
CCGGGCCGTGCTCAGCAACTCGGGGAGGGGGGTGCAGGGGGGGTTGCAGCCCGACCGACGCGCCCACACC
CCCTGCTCACCCCCCCACGCACACACCCCGCACGCAGCCTTTGTTCCCCTCGCAGCCCCCCCCGCACCGC
GGGGCACCGCCCCCGGCCGCGCTCCCCTCGCGCACACTGCGGAGCGCACAAAGCCCCGCGCCGCGCCCGC
AGCGCTCACAGCCGCCGGGCAGCGCGGAGCCGCACGCGGCGCTCCCCACGCACACACACACGCACGCACC
CCCCGAGCCGCTCCCCCCGCACAAAGGGCCCTCCCGGAGCCCCTCAAGGCTTTCACGCAGCCACAGAAAA
GAAACAAGCCGTCATTAAACCAAGCGCTAATTACAGCCCGGAGGAGAAGGGCCGTCCCGCCCGCTCACCT
GTGGGAGTAACGCGGTCAGTCAGAGCCGGGGCGGGCGGCGCGAGGCGGCGGCGGAGCGGGGCACGGGGCG
AAGGCAGCGCGCAGCGACTCCCGCCCGCCGCGCGCTTCGCTTTTTATAGGGCCGCCGCCGCCGCCGCCTC
GCCATAAAAGGAAACTTTCGGAGCGCGCCGCTCTGATTGGCTGCCGCCGCMCCTCTCCGCCYCSCCCCSC
CCCSCCCCYCSCCCCSCCCCCCCCCCCCYGGCGCGCGCCCCCCCCCCCCCCCCGCCCCCATCGCTGCACA
AAATAATTAAAAAATAAATAAATACAAAATTGGGGGTGGGGAGGGGGGGGAGATGGGGAGAGTGAAGCAG
AACGTGGGGCTCACCTCGACCATGGTAATAGCGATGACTAATACGTAGATGTACTGCCAAGTAGGAAAGT
CCCATAAGGTCATGTACTGGGCATAATGCCAGGCGGGCCATTTACCGTCATTGACGTCAATAGGGGGCGT
ACTTGGCATATGATACACTTGATGTACTGCCAAGTGGGCAGTTTACCGTAAATACTCCACCCATTGACGT
CAATGGAAAGTCCCTATTGGCGTTACTATGGGAACATACGTCATTATTGACGTCAATGGGCGGGGGTCGT
TGGGCGGTCAGCCAGGCGGGCCATTTACCGTAAGTTATGTAACGCGGAACTCCATATATGGGCTATGAAC
TAATGACCCCGTAATTGATTACTATTAATAACTAGTCAATAATCAATGTCAATAAAATATCTTTATTTTC
ATTACATCTGTGTGTTGGTTTTTTGTGTGAATCGATAGTACTAACATACGCTCTCCATCAAAACAAAACG
AAACAAAACAAACTAGCAAAATAGGCTGTCCCCAGTGCAAGTGCAGGTGCCAGAACATTTCTCTGAGCTC
ACGGGGACAGCCCCCCCCCAAAGCCCCCAGGGATGTAATTACGTCCCTCCCCCGCTAGGGGGCAGCAGCG
AGCCGCCCGGGGCTCCGCTCCGGTCCGGCGCTCCCCCCGCATCCCCGAGCCGGCAGCGTGCGGGGACAGC
CCGGGCACGGGGAAGGTGGCACGGGATCGCTTTCCTCTGAACGCTTCTCGCTGCTCTTTGAGCCTGCAGA
CACCTGGGGGGATACGGGGAAAAAGCTTTAGGCTGAAAGAGAGATTTAGAATGACAGAATCATAGAACGG
CCTGGGTTGCAAAGGAGCACAGTGCTCATCCAGATCCAACCCCCTGCTATGTGCAGGGTCATCAACCAGC
AGCCCAGGCTGCCCAGAGCCACATCCAGCCTGGCCTTGAATGCCTGCAGGGATGGGGCATCCACAGCCTC
CTTGGGCAACCTGTTCAGTGCGTCACCACCCTCTGGGGGAAAAACTGCCTCCTCATATCCAACCCAAACC
TCCCCTGTCTCAGTGTAAAGCCATTCCCCCTTGTCCTATCAAGGGGGAGTTTGCTGTGACATTGTTGGTC
TGGGGTGACACATGTTTGCCAATTCAGTGCATCACGGAGAGGCAGATCTTGGGGATAAGGAAGTGCAGGA
CAGCATGGACGTGGGACATGCAGGTGTTGAGGGCTCTGGGACACTCTCCAAGTCACAGCGTTCAGAACAG
CCTTAAGGATAAGAAGATAGGATAGAAGGACAAAGAGCAAGTTAAAACCCAGCATGGAGAGGAGCACAAA
AAGGCCACAGACACTGCTGGTCCCTGTGTCTGAGCCTGCATGTTTGATGGTGTCTGGATGCAAGCAGAAG
GGGTGGAAGAGCTTGCCTGGAGAGATACAGCTGGGTCAGTAGGACTGGGACAGGCAGCTGGAGAATTGCC
ATGTAGATGTTCATACAATCGTCAAATCATGAAGGCTGGAAAAGCCCTCCAAGATCCCCAAGACCAACCC
CAACCCACCCACCGTGCCCACTGGCCATGTCCCTCAGTGCCACATCCCCACAGTTCTTCATCACCTCCAG
GGACGGTGACCCCCCCACCTCCGTGGGCAGCTGTGCCACTGCAGCACCGCTCTTTGGAGAAGGTAAATCT
TGCTAAATCCAGCCCGACCCTCCCCTGGCACAACGTAAGGCCATTATCTCTCATCCAACTCCAGGACGGA
GTCAGTGAGAATATTATAACTTCGTATAGCATACATTATACGAAGTTATGGGCAGAGCGCACATCGCCCA
CAGTCCCCGAGAAGTTGGGGGGAGGGGTCGGCAATTGAACCGGTGCCTAGAGAAGGTGGCGCGGGGTAAA
CTGGGAAAGTGATGTCGTGTACTGGCTCCGCCTTTTTCCCGAGGGTGGGGGAGAACCGTATATAAGTGCA
GTAGTCGCCGTGAACGTTCTTTTTCGCAACGGGTTTGCCGCCAGAACACAGGTAAGTGCCGTGTGTGGTT
CCCGCGGGCCTGGCCTCTTTACGGGTTATGGCCCTTGCGTGCCTTGAATTACTTCCACCTGGCTGCAGTA
CGTGATTCTTGATCCCGAGCTTCGGGTTGGAAGTGGGTGGGAGAGTTCGAGGCCTTGCGCTTAAGGAGCC
CCTTCGCCTCGTGCTTGAGTTGAGGCCTGGCCTGGGCGCTGGGGCCGCCGCGTGCGAATCTGGTGGCACC
TTCGCGCCTGTCTCGCTGCTTTCGATAAGTCTCTAGCCATTTAAAATTTTTGATGACCTGCTGCGACGCT
TTTTTTCTGGCAAGATAGTCTTGTAAATGCGGGCCAAGATCTGCACACTGGTATTTCGGTTTTTGGGGCC
GCGGGCGGCGACGGGGCCCGTGCGTCCCAGCGCACATGTTCGGCGAGGCGGGGCCTGCGAGCGCGGCCAC
CGAGAATCGGACGGGGGTAGTCTCAAGCTGGCCGGCCTGCTCTGGTGCCTGGCCTCGCGCCGCCGTGTAT
CGCCCCGCCCTGGGCGGCAAGGCTGGCCCGGTCGGCACCAGTTGCGTGAGCGGAAAGATGGCCGCTTCCC
GGCCCTGCTGCAGGGAGCTCAAAATGGAGGACGCGGCGCTCGGGAGAGCGGGCGGGTGAGTCACCCACAC
AAAGGAAAAGGGCCTTTCCGTCCTCAGCCGTCGCTTCATGTGACTCCACGGAGTACCGGGCGCCGTCCAG
GCACCTCGATTAGTTCTCGCGCTTTTGGAGTACGTCGTCTTTAGGTTGGGGGGAGGGGTTTTATGCGATG
GAGTTTCCCCACACTGAGTGGGTGGAGACTGAAGTTAGGCCAGCTTGGCACTTGATGTAATTCTCCTTGG
AATTTGCCCTTTTTGAGTTTGGATCTTGGTTCATTCTCAAGCCTCAGACAGTGGTTCAAAGTTTTTTTCT
TCCATTTCAGGTGTCGTGATTTAAATCCCACCATGACCGAGTACAAGCCCACGGTGCGCCTCGCCACCCG
CGACGACGTCCCCAGGGCCGTACGCACCCTCGCCGCCGCGTTCGCCGACTACCCCGCCACGCGCCACACC
GTCGATCCGGACCGCCACATCGAGCGGGTCACCGAGCTGCAAGAACTCTTCCTCACGCGCGTCGGGCTCG
ACATCGGCAAGGTGTGGGTCGCGGACGACGGCGCCGCCGTGGCGGTCTGGACCACGCCGGAGAGCGTCGA
AGCGGGGGCGGTGTTCGCCGAGATCGGCCCGCGCATGGCCGAGTTGAGCGGTTCCCGGCTGGCCGCGCAG
CAACAGATGGAAGGCCTCCTGGCGCCGCACCGGCCCAAGGAGCCCGCGTGGTTCCTGGCCACCGTCGGAG
TCTCGCCCGACCACCAGGGCAAGGGTCTGGGCAGCGCCGTCGTGCTCCCCGGAGTGGAGGCGGCCGAGCG
CGCCGGGGTGCCCGCCTTCCTGGAGACCTCCGCGCCCCGCAACCTCCCCTTCTACGAGCGGCTCGGCTTC
ACCGTCACCGCCGACGTCGAGGTGCCCGAAGGACCGCGCACCTGGTGCATGACCCGCAAGCCCGGTGCCG
GATCGGGAGAGGGCAGAGGAAGTCTGCTAACATGCGGTGACGTCGAGGAGAATCCTGGCCCACCGGTCCC
TGCCGCTAAACGGGTCAAACTCGACGGCGGTTCTGGAGGTCCTGCTGCAAAGCGCGTTAAGTTGGATGGA
GGGTCAGGGGGAGCCACCGCCACCATGGTGTCTAAGGGCGAAGAGCTGATTAAGGAGAACATGCACATGA
AGCTGTACATGGAGGGCACCGTGGACAACCATCACTTCAAGTGCACATCCGAGGGCGAAGGCAAGCCCTA
CGAGGGCACCCAGACCATGAGAATCAAGGTGGTCGAGGGCGGCCCTCTCCCCTTCGCCTTCGACATCCTG
GCTACTAGCTTCCTCTACGGCAGCAAGACCTTCATCAACCACACCCAGGGCATCCCCGACTTCTTCAAGC
AGTCCTTCCCTGAGGGCTTCACATGGGAGAGAGTCACCACATACGAAGACGGGGGCGTGCTGACCGCTAC
CCAGGACACCAGCCTCCAGGACGGCTGCCTCATCTACAACGTCAAGATCAGAGGGGTGAACTTCACATCC
AACGGCCCTGTGATGCAGAAGAAAACACTCGGCTGGGAGGCCTTCACCGAGACGCTGTACCCCGCTGACG
GCGGCCTGGAAGGCAGAAACGACATGGCCCTGAAGCTCGTGGGCGGGAGCCATCTGATCGCAAACGCCAA
GACCACATATAGATCCAAGAAACCCGCTAAGAACCTCAAGATGCCTGGCGTCTACTATGTGGACTACAGA
CTGGAAAGAATCAAGGAGGCCAACAACGAGACCTACGTCGAGCAGCACGAGGTGGCAGTGGCCAGATACT
GCGACCTCCCTAGCAAACTGGGGCACAAGCTTAATTAGGCGGCCGCTAAGAATTCTGTGCCTTCTAGTTG
CCAGCCATCTGTTGTTTGCCCCTCCCCCGTGCCTTCCTTGACCCTGGAAGGTGCCACTCCCACTGTCCTT
TCCTAATAAAATGAGGAAATTGCATCGCATTGTCTGAGTAGGTGTCATTCTATTCTGGGGGGTGGGGTGG
GGCAGGACAGCAAGGGGGAGGATTGGGAAGACAATAGCAGGCATGCTGGGGATGCGGTGGGCTCTATGGA
TAACTTCGTATAGCATACATTATACGAAGTTATTTGGTATGGCTTTTTCCCCGTATCCCCCCAGGTGTCT
GCAGGCTCAAAGAGCAGCGAGAAGCGTTCAGAGGAAAGCGATCCCGTGCCACCTTCCCCGTGCCCGGGCT
GTCCCCGCACGCTGCCGGCTCGGGGATGCGGGGGGAGCGCCGGACCGGAGCGGAGCCCCGGGCGGCTCGC
TGCTGCCCCCTAGCGGGGGAGGGACGTAATTACATCCCTGGGGGCTTTGGGGGGGGGCTGTCCCTGATTC
TATAACAAGAAAATATATATATAATAAGTTATCACGTAAGTAGAACATGAAATAACAATATAATTATCGT
ATGAGTTAAATCTTAAAAGTCACGTAAAAGATAATCATGCGTCATTTTGACTCACGCGGTCGTTATAGTT
CAAAATCAGTGACACTTACCGCATTGACAAGCACGCCTCACGGGAGCTCCAAGCGGCGACTGAGATGTCC
TAAATGCACAGCGACGGATTCGCGCTATTTAGAAAGAGAGAGCAATATTTCAAGAATGCATGCGTCAATT
TTACGCAGACTATCTTTCTAGGGTTAATCTAGCTGCATCAGGATCATATCGTCGGGTCTTTTTTCCGGCT
CAGTCATCGCCCAAGCTGGCGCTATCTGGGCATCGGGGAGGAAGAAGCCCGTGCCTTTTCCCGCGAGGTT
GAAGCGGCATGGAAAGAGTTTGCCGAGGATGACTGCTGCTGCATTGACGTTGAGCGAAAACGCACGTTTA
CCATGATGATTCGGGAAGGTGTGGCCATGCACGCCTTTAACGGTGAACTGTTCGTTCAGGCCACCTGGGA
TACCAGTTCGTCGCGGCTTTTCCGGACACAGTTCCGGATGGTCAGCCCGAAGCGCATCAGCAACCCGAAC
AATACCGGCGACAGCCGGAACTGCCGTGCCGGTGTGCAGATTAATGACAGCGGTGCGGCGCTGGGATATT
ACGTCAGCGAGGACGGGTATCCTGGCTGGATGCCGCAGAAATGGACATGGATACCCCGTGAGTTACCCGG
CGGGCGCGCTTGGCGTAATCATGGTCATAGCTGTTTCCTGTGTGAAATTGTTATCCGCTCACAATTCCAC
ACAACATACGAGCCGGAAGCATAAAGTGTAAAGCCTGGGGTGCCTAATGAGTGAGCTAACTCACATTAAT
TGCGTTGCGCTCACTGCCCGCTTTCCAGTCGGGAAACCTGTCGTGCCAGCTGCATTAATGAATCGGCCAA
CGCGCGGGGAGAGGCGGTTTGCGTATTGGGCGCTCTTCCGCTTCCTCGCTCACTGACTCGCTGCGCTCGG
TCGTTCGGCTGCGGCGAGCGGTATCAGCTCACTCAAAGGCGGTAATACGGTTATCCACAGAATCAGGGGA
TAACGCAGGAAAGAACATGTGAGCAAAAGGCCAGCAAAAGGCCAGGAACCGTAAAAAGGCCGCGTTGCTG
GCGTTTTTCCATAGGCTCCGCCCCCCTGACGAGCATCACAAAAATCGACGCTCAAGTCAGAGGTGGCGAA
ACCCGACAGGACTATAAAGATACCAGGCGTTTCCCCCTGGAAGCTCCCTCGTGCGCTCTCCTGTTCCGAC
CCTGCCGCTTACCGGATACCTGTCCGCCTTTCTCCCTTCGGGAAGCGTGGCGCTTTCTCATAGCTCACGC
TGTAGGTATCTCAGTTCGGTGTAGGTCGTTCGCTCCAAGCTGGGCTGTGTGCACGAACCCCCCGTTCAGC
CCGACCGCTGCGCCTTATCCGGTAACTATCGTCTTGAGTCCAACCCGGTAAGACACGACTTATCGCCACT
GGCAGCAGCCACTGGTAACAGGATTAGCAGAGCGAGGTATGTAGGCGGTGCTACAGAGTTCTTGAAGTGG
TGGCCTAACTACGGCTACACTAGAAGGACAGTATTTGGTATCTGCGCTCTGCTGAAGCCAGTTACCTTCG
GAAAAAGAGTTGGTAGCTCTTGATCCGGCAAACAAACCACCGCTGGTAGCGGTGGTTTTTTTGTTTGCAA
GCAGCAGATTACGCGCAGAAAAAAAGGATCTCAAGAAGATCCTTTGATCTTTTCTACGGGGTCTGACGCT
CAGTGGAACGAAAACTCACGTTAAGGGATTTTGGTCATGAGATTATCAAAAAGGATCTTCACCTAGATCC
TTTTAAATTAAAAATGAAGTTTTAAATCAATCTAAAGTATATATGAGTAAACTTGGTCTGACAGTTACCA
ATGCTTAATCAGTGAGGCACCTATCTCAGCGATCTGTCTATTTCGTTCATCCATAGTTGCCTGACTCCCC
GTCGTGTAGATAACTACGATACGGGAGGGCTTACCATCTGGCCCCAGTGCTGCAATGATACCGCGAGACC
CACGCTCACCGGCTCCAGATTTATCAGCAATAAACCAGCCAGCCGGAAGGGCCGAGCGCAGAAGTGGTCC
TGCAACTTTATCCGCCTCCATCCAGTCTATTAATTGTTGCCGGGAAGCTAGAGTAAGTAGTTCGCCAGTT
AATAGTTTGCGCAACGTTGTTGCCATTGCTACAGGCATCGTGGTGTCACGCTCGTCGTTTGGTATGGCTT
CATTCAGCTCCGGTTCCCAACGATCAAGGCGAGTTACATGATCCCCCATGTTGTGCAAAAAAGCGGTTAG
CTCCTTCGGTCCTCCGATCGTTGTCAGAAGTAAGTTGGCCGCAGTGTTATCACTCATGGTTATGGCAGCA
CTGCATAATTCTCTTACTGTCATGCCATCCGTAAGATGCTTTTCTGTGACTGGTGAGTACTCAACCAAGT
CATTCTGAGAATAGTGTATGCGGCGACCGAGTTGCTCTTGCCCGGCGTCAATACGGGATAATACCGCGCC
ACATAGCAGAACTTTAAAAGTGCTCATCATTGGAAAACGTTCTTCGGGGCGAAAACTCTCAAGGATCTTA
CCGCTGTTGAGATCCAGTTCGATGTAACCCACTCGTGCACCCAACTGATCTTCAGCATCTTTTACTTTCA
CCAGCGTTTCTGGGTGAGCAAAAACAGGAAGGCAAAATGCCGCAAAAAAGGGAATAAGGGCGACACGGAA
ATGTTGAATACTCATACTCTTCCTTTTTCAATATTATTGAAGCATTTATCAGGGTTATTGTCTCATGAGC
GGATACATATTTGAATGTATTTAGAAAAATAAACAAATAGGGGTTCCGCGCACATTTCCCCGAAAAGTGC
CACCTAAATTGTAAGCGTTAATATTTTGTTAAAATTCGCGTTAAATTTTTGTTAAATCAGCTCATTTTTT
AACCAATAGGCCGAAATCGGCAAAATCCCTTATAAATCAAAAGAATAGACCGAGATAGGGT
[37 nt withheld, positions 10702-10738]
AAAGAACGTGGACTCCAACGTCAAAGG
[49 nt withheld, positions 10766-10814]
T
[91 nt withheld, positions 10816-10906]
G
[124 nt withheld, positions 10908-11031]
CCCATTCGCCATTCAGGCTGCGCAACTGTTGGGAAGGGCGATCGGTGCGGGCCTCTTCGCTATTACGCCA
GCTGGCGAAAGGGGGATGTGCTGCAAGGCGATTAAGTTGGGTAACGCCAGGGTTTTCCCAGTCACGACGT
TGTAAAACGACGGCCAGTGAGCGCGCCTCGTTCATTCACGTTTTTGAACCCGTGGAGGACGGGCAGACTC
GCGGTGCAAATGTGTTTTACAGCGTGATGGAGCAGATGAAGATGCTCGACACGCTGCAGAACACGCAGCT
AGATTAACCCTAGAAAGATAATCATATTGTGACGTACGTTAAAGATAATCATGTGTAAAATTGACGCATG
TGTTTTATCGGTCTGTATATCGAGGTTTATTTATTAATTTGAATAGATATTAAGTTTTATTATATTTACA
CTTACATACTAATAATAAATTCAACAAACAATTTATTTATGTTTATTTATTTATTAAAAAAAACAAAAAC
TCAAAATTTCTTCTATAAAGTAACAAAACTTTTATGAGGGACAGCCCCCCCCCAAAGCCCCCAGGGATGT
AATTACGTCCCTCCCCCGCTAGGGGGCAGCAGCGAGCCGCCCGGGGCTCCGCTCCGGTCCGGCGCTCCCC
CCGCATCCCCGAGCCGGCAGCGTGCGGGGACAGCCCGGGCACGGGGAAGGTGGCACGGGATCGCTTTCCT
CTGAACGCTTCTCGCTGCTCTTTGAGCCTGCAGACACCTGGGGGGATACGGGGAAAAGGCCTCCACGGCC
TTAATTAAGGGAGGTGGTCCCTGCAGTTACGCCAATGATAACCCCCGCCAGAAAAATCTTAGTAGCCTTC
CCTTTTTGTTTTCCGTGCCCCAACTCGGCGGATTGACTCGGCCCCTTCCGGAAACACCCGAATCAACTTC
TAGTCAAATTATTGTTCACGCCGCAATGACCCACCCCTGGCCCGCGTCTGTGGAACTGACCCCTGGTGTA
CAGGAGAGTTCGCTGCTGAAAGTGGTCCCAAAGGGGTACTAGTTTTTAAGCTCCCAACTCCCCCTCCCCC
AGCGTCTGGAGGATTCCACACCCTCGCACCGCAGGGGCGAGGAAGTGGGCGGAGTCCGGTTTTGGCGCCA
GCCGCTGAGGCTGCCAAGCAGAAAAGCCACCGCTGAGGAGACTCCGGTCACTGTCCTCGCCCCGCCTCCC
CCTTCCCTCCCCTTGGGGACCACCGGGCGCCACGCCGCGAACGGTAAGTGCCGCGGTCGTCGGCGCCTCC
GCCCTCCCCCTAGGGCCCCAATTCCCAGCGGGCGCGGCGCGCGGCCCCTCCCCCCGCCGGGCGCGCGCCC
GCTGCCCCGCCCTTCGTGGCCGCCCGGCGTGGGCGGTGCCACCCCTCCCCCCGGCGGCCCCGCGCGCAGC
TCCCGGCTCCCTCCCCCTTCGGATGTGGCTTGAGCTGTAGGCGCGGAGGGTACCCAGACATGATAAGATA
CATTGATGAGTTTGGACAAACCACAACTAGAATGCAGTGAAAAAAATGCTTTATTTGTGAAATTTGTGAT
GCTATTGCTTTATTTGTAACCATTATAAGCTGCAATAAACAAGTTGGGGTGGGCGATCGATTCGCGAGTT
TTTATCTAGA
[693 nt withheld, positions 12652-13344]
GGTGGCGGGACCCCCGCGGAGATCTGGGCCCCGGTGTCGACTTTACGAGGGTAGGAAGTGGTACGGAAAG
TTGGTATAAGACAAAAGTGTTGTGGAATTGCTCCAGGCGATCTGACGGTTCACTAAACGAGCTCTGCTTT
TATAGGCGCCCACCGTACACGCCTAAAGCTTATACGTTCTCTATCACTGATAGGGAGTAAACTGGATATA
CGTTCTCTATCACTGATAGGGAGTAAACTGTAGATACGTTCTCTATCACTGATAGGGAGTAAACTGGTCA
TACGTTCTCTATCACTGATAGGGAGTAAACTCCTTATACGTTCTCTATCACTGATAGGGAGTAAAGTCTG
CATACGTTCTCTATCACTGATAGGGAGTAAACTCTTCATACGTTCTCTATCACTGATAGGGAGTAAACTC
GAGTATGTCGAGGTGGCGTGTACGGTGGGAGGCCTATATAAGCAGAGCTCGTTTAGTGAACCGTCAGATC
GCCTGGAGAATTCGGATCCGCCACCATGACTGGAGTCTTTGACAGTCTGGTGGCTGATATGCACTCGACC
CAGATCACCGCCTCCAGCACGTACCACCAGCACCAGCAGCCCCCGAGCGGTGCGGGCGCCGGCCCTGGCG
GCAACAGCAACAGCAGCAGCAGCAACAGCAGCCTGCACAAGCCCCAGGAGTCGCCAACCCTCCCGGTGTC
CACGGCTACGGACAGCAGCTACTACACCAACCAGCAGCACCCGGCGGGCGGCGGCGGCGGGGGGGCCTCG
CCCTACGCGCACATGGGCTCCTACCAGTACCACGCCAGCGGCCTCAACAATGTCTCCTACTCCGCCAAAA
GCAGCTACGACCTGGGCTACACCGCCGCGTACACCTCCTACGCGCCCTACGGCACCAGTTCGTCTCCGGT
CAACAACGAGCCGGACAAGGAAGACCTTGAGCCTGAAATCCGAATAGTGAACGGGAAGCCAAAGAAAGTC
CGGAAACCACGCACCATCTACTCCAGTTTCCAGCTGGCGGCCCTTCAACGACGCTTCCAGAAGACCCAGT
ATCTGGCCCTGCCAGAGCGAGCCGAGCTGGCGGCGTCCCTGGGCCTCACCCAAACTCAGGTCAAAATCTG
GTTCCAGAACCGCCGATCCAAGTTCAAGAAGATGTGGAAAAGCGGCGAGATACCCACCGAGCAGCACCCT
GGAGCCAGCGCTTCTCCTCCTTGTGCCTCCCCGCCGGTCTCGGCGCCAGCATCCTGGGACTTCGGCGCGC
CGCAGCGGATGGCTGGCGGCGGCCCGGGCAGCGGAGGCGGCGGTGCGGGCAGCTCTGGCTCCAGCCCGAG
CAGCGCCGCCTCGGCCTTTCTGGGAAACTACCCGTGGTATCACCAGGCTTCGGGCTCCGCTTCACACCTG
CAGGCCACAGCGCCACTTCTGCATCCTTCGCAGACTCCGCAGGCGCACCATCACCACCATCACCACCACC
ACGCAGGCGGGGGCGCCCCGGTGAGCGCGGGGACGATTTTCTAAGTTTAAACTCGCGAATCGATCGCCCA
CCCCAACTTGTTTATTGCAGCTTATAATGGTTACAAATAAAGCAATAGCATCACAAATTTCACAAATAAA
GCATTTTTTTCACTGCATTCTAGTTGTGGTTTGTCCAAACTCATCAATGTATCTTATCATGTCTGTATAC
CGTCGACCTCTAGCTAGAGCTTGGCGTAATCATGGTCATAGCTGTTTCCTGTGTGAAATTGTTATCCGCT
CACAATTCCACACAACATACGAGCCGGAAGCATAAAGTGTAAAGCCTGGGGTGCCTAATGAGTGAGCTAA
CTCACATTAATTGCGTTGCGCTCACTGCCCGCTTTCCAGTCGGGAAACCTGTCGTGCCAGCTGCATTAAT
GAATCGGCCAACGC
Features (pLannotate 1.2.2; 37 found; start..end, strand, type, name):
     32..104     -  rep_origin     RSF ori (fragment): Plasmids containing the RSF 1030 origin of replication can be propagated in E. coli cells that contain additional plasmids with compatible origins.
    369..424     -  polyA_signal   β-globin poly(A) signal: rabbit β-globin polyadenylation signal (Gil and Proudfoot, 1987)
    495..575     -  CDS            HBB (fragment): HBB_PONPY - Experimental evidence at transcript level: Swiss-Prot protein existence level 2. Involved in oxygen transport from the lung to the various peripheral tissues. From Pongo pygmaeus (Bornean orangutan).
    709..1326    -  CDS            tetR: TETR2_ECOLX - Experimental evidence at protein level: Swiss-Prot protein existence level 1. TetR is the repressor of the tetracycline resistance element; its N-terminal region forms a helix-turn-helix structure and binds DNA. Binding of tetracycline to TetR reduces the repressor affinity for the tetracycline resistance gene (tetA) promoter operator sites. From Escherichia coli.
   1385..2401    -  intron         chimeric intron: chimera between introns from chicken β-actin and rabbit β-globin
   2402..2679    -  promoter       chicken β-actin promoter: No description available
   2681..3060    -  enhancer       CMV enhancer: human cytomegalovirus immediate early enhancer
   3061..3109    +  polyA_signal   poly(A) signal: synthetic polyadenylation signal
   3123..3214    +  misc_feature   pause site: RNA polymerase II transcriptional pause signal from the human α2 globin gene
   3759..3887    -  CDS            OR51A4 (fragment): O51A4_HUMAN - Experimental evidence at transcript level: Swiss-Prot protein existence level 2. Odorant receptor. From Homo sapiens (Human).
   3913..4071    -  CDS            OR51A7 (fragment): O51A7_HUMAN - Experimental evidence at transcript level: Swiss-Prot protein existence level 2. Odorant receptor. From Homo sapiens (Human).
   4426..4459    +  protein_bind   loxP: Cre-mediated recombination occurs in the 8-bp core sequence (GCATACAT). Cre recombinase
   4459..5619    +  promoter       EF-1α promoter: strong constitutive promoter for human elongation factor EF-1α
   5633..6229    +  CDS            PuroR (fragment): puromycin N-acetyltransferase; pac from Streptomyces; confers resistance to puromycin
   6395..7105    +  CDS            mTagBFP2: mTagBFP2 is a basic (constitutively fluorescent) blue fluorescent protein published in 2011, derived from Entacmaea quadricolor. It is reported to be a very rapidly-maturing monomer with very low acid sensitivity.
   7125..7349    +  polyA_signal   bGH poly(A) signal: bovine growth hormone polyadenylation signal
   7350..7383    +  protein_bind   loxP: Cre-mediated recombination occurs in the 8-bp core sequence (GCATACAT). Cre recombinase
   7943..8410    +  CDS            B (fragment): PORTL_LAMBD - Experimental evidence at protein level: Swiss-Prot protein existence level 1. Forms the portal vertex of the capsid (PubMed:6228056, PubMed:6232391). This portal plays critical roles in head assembly, genome packaging, neck/tail attachment, and genome ejection (Probable). The portal protein multimerizes as a single ring-shaped homododecamer arranged around a central channel (PubMed:6232391). Binds to the terminase subunits to form the packaging machine (PubMed:7799432). From Escherichia phage lambda (Bacteriophage lambda).
   8446..8468    -  protein_bind   lac operator (fragment): The lac repressor binds to the lac operator to inhibit transcription in E. coli. This inhibition can be relieved by adding lactose or isopropyl-β-D-thiogalactopyranoside (IPTG). lac repressor encoded by lacI
   8472..8502    -  promoter       lac promoter: promoter for the E. coli lac operon
   8517..8538    -  protein_bind   CAP binding site: CAP binding activates transcription in the presence of cAMP. E. coli catabolite activator protein
   8551..8643    -  CDS            lacI (fragment): lac repressor; lacI; The lac repressor binds to the lac operator to inhibit transcription in E. coli. This inhibition can be relieved by adding lactose or isopropyl-β-D-thiogalactopyranoside (IPTG).
   8826..9414    -  rep_origin     ori: high-copy-number ColE1/pMB1/pBR322/pUC origin of replication
   9585..10445   -  CDS            AmpR: β-lactamase; bla; confers resistance to ampicillin, carbenicillin, and related antibiotics
  10446..10550   -  promoter       AmpR promoter: bla
  10603..11031   -  rep_origin     f1 ori (sequence partly withheld): f1 bacteriophage origin of replication; arrow indicates direction of (+) strand synthesis
  11036..11191   -  CDS            lacZα (fragment): LacZα fragment of β-galactosidase; lacZ fragment
  11193..11312   +  CDS            B (fragment): PORTL_LAMBD - Experimental evidence at protein level: Swiss-Prot protein existence level 1. Forms the portal vertex of the capsid (PubMed:6228056, PubMed:6232391). This portal plays critical roles in head assembly, genome packaging, neck/tail attachment, and genome ejection (Probable). The portal protein multimerizes as a single ring-shaped homododecamer arranged around a central channel (PubMed:6232391). Binds to the terminase subunits to form the packaging machine (PubMed:7799432). From Escherichia phage lambda (Bacteriophage lambda).
  12495..12616   -  polyA_signal   SV40 poly(A) signal: SV40 polyadenylation signal
  12652..13344   -  CDS            Ascl1 (sequence withheld): ASCL1_MOUSE - Also known as Ash1 From Mus musculus (Mouse).
  13386..13836   -  promoter       TRE3G BI promoter: 3rd-generation Tet-responsive bidirectional promoter that can be activated by binding of Tet-On® 3G
  13860..14855   +  CDS            Dlx2: DLX2_MOUSE - Also known as Tes-1, Tes1. Experimental evidence at protein level: Swiss-Prot protein existence level 1. Acts as a transcriptional activator (PubMed:21875655). Plays a role in terminal differentiation of interneurons, such as amacrine and bipolar cells in the developing retina (PubMed:21875655). Likely to play a regulatory role in the development of the ventral forebrain (PubMed:1678612). May play a role in craniofacial patterning and morphogenesis (PubMed:1678612). From Mus musculus (Mouse).
  14889..15010   +  polyA_signal   SV40 poly(A) signal: SV40 polyadenylation signal
  15081..15103   -  protein_bind   lac operator (fragment): The lac repressor binds to the lac operator to inhibit transcription in E. coli. This inhibition can be relieved by adding lactose or isopropyl-β-D-thiogalactopyranoside (IPTG). lac repressor encoded by lacI
  15107..15137   -  promoter       lac promoter: promoter for the E. coli lac operon
  15152..15173   -  protein_bind   CAP binding site: CAP binding activates transcription in the presence of cAMP. E. coli catabolite activator protein
  15186..30      -  CDS            lacI (fragment) (across the origin): lac repressor; lacI; The lac repressor binds to the lac operator to inhibit transcription in E. coli. This inhibition can be relieved by adding lactose or isopropyl-β-D-thiogalactopyranoside (IPTG).
