[The description below was written by a language model from this plasmid's Addgene catalogue record and pLannotate feature annotations shown in this document.]
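Description:
PB-TO-ASCL1-DLX2 is a roughly 15.2 kb mammalian expression plasmid built on a pUCM backbone and designed as a piggyBac transposon carrying a doxycycline-inducible (Tet-On) cassette for converting human iPSCs into GABAergic neurons. In E. coli it is maintained at high copy through a ColE1/pUC-type origin with ampicillin resistance (AmpR), and an f1 origin is also present. The piggyBac terminal repeats implied by the name and purpose are not annotated in the feature table, so their positions cannot be confirmed from the record. Several short hits (lambda portal protein, olfactory receptor, lacI/lacZα and RSF ori fragments) look like backbone or spacer remnants rather than functional parts.

The payload centres on a bidirectional TRE3G promoter that drives mouse Ascl1 in one direction and mouse Dlx2 in the other, each untagged and terminated by its own SV40 poly(A) signal, so both transcription factors are induced together from a single regulatory element. A separate cassette combining the CMV enhancer, chicken β-actin promoter and chimeric intron (a CAG-type arrangement) expresses a tetR-derived coding sequence, presumably the reverse Tet transactivator needed to activate TRE3G, ending in a rabbit β-globin poly(A). A synthetic poly(A) and transcriptional pause site lie next to this unit, likely limiting read-through. An EF-1α promoter constitutively drives puromycin resistance linked through a T2A peptide to myc-tagged, nuclear-localised mTagBFP2, with a bGH poly(A). This allows drug selection and blue nuclear labelling of cells that have integrated the construct. The selection/reporter cassette is flanked by two loxP sites, which should permit its removal by Cre.
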