Addgene plasmid #182307: PB-TO-ASCL1-DLX2
Purpose: Piggybac Tet-ON plasmid for differentiating hiPSCs into GABAergic neuron via ASCL1 and DLX2 expression
Depositing lab: iPSC Neurodegenerative Disease Initiative (iNDI) & Michael Ward. Depositing organization: National Institute on Aging (NIA). Publication: One-step induction of human GABAergic neurons promotes presynaptic development & synapse maturation. van Voorst TW, van Boven MA, Marinus KI, Colon-Mercado JM, Schretzmeir J, Haag C, Toonen RF, Koopmans F, Ward ME, Smit AB, van Kesteren RE, Verhage M, Cornelisse LN. bioRxiv [Preprint]. 2025 Jul 7:2025.06.30.662293. doi: 10.1101/2025.06.30.662293. PubMed 40672309.
Backbone
  Vector backbone: pUCM
  Backbone size w/o insert (bp): 12978
  Total vector size (bp): 15250
  Vector type: Mammalian Expression
  Selectable markers: Puromycin
Growth in bacteria
  Bacterial resistance: Ampicillin, 100 μg/mL
  Growth temperature: 37°C
  Growth strain: DH5alpha
  Copy number: High Copy
Gene/Insert 1
  Gene/Insert name: Ascl1 (alt name: ASH1)
  Species: M. musculus (mouse)
  Insert size (bp): 695
  Entrez Gene: Ascl1 (a.k.a. ASH1, Mash1, bHLHa46)
  Promoter: pTRE3G-bidirectional
  Tag / fusion protein: None
  Cloning method: Restriction Enzyme; 5′ cloning site KflI (unknown if destroyed); 3′ cloning site KpnI (not destroyed)
  Sequencing primers: 5′ caagttggggtgggcgat
Gene/Insert 2
  Gene/Insert name: Dlx2
  Species: M. musculus (mouse)
  Insert size (bp): 997
  Entrez Gene: Dlx2 (a.k.a. DII A, Dlx-2, Tes-1)
  Promoter: pTRE3G-bidirectional
  Tag / fusion protein: None
  Cloning method: Restriction Enzyme; 5′ cloning site BamHI (not destroyed); 3′ cloning site PmeI (not destroyed)
  Sequencing primers: 5′ tcactgatagggagtaaagtctg
Gene/Insert 3
  Gene/Insert name: puroR-T2A-mycNLS-mTagBFP2
  Insert size (bp): 1473
  Promoter: EF1a
  Tag / fusion protein: T2A-mycNLS-mTagBFP2
  Cloning method: Restriction Enzyme; 5′ cloning site SwaI (not destroyed); 3′ cloning site N/A (unknown if destroyed)
  Sequencing primers: 5′ TCAAGCCTCAGACAGTGGTTC
Resource information
  A portion of this plasmid was derived from a plasmid made by: Michael Ward lab
Terms and licenses: Academic/Nonprofit Terms; Industry Terms: Not Available to Industry
How to cite: PB-TO-ASCL1-DLX2 was a gift from iPSC Neurodegenerative Disease Initiative (iNDI) & Michael Ward (Addgene plasmid # 182307 ; http://n2t.net/addgene:182307 ; RRID:Addgene_182307)
